>Addgene plasmid #140610 | pAID-EF1a linearizing in pX330 | addgene full sequence | sequence record 299854 | Addgene NGS Result
GAGGGCCTATTTCCCATGATTCCTTCATATTTGCATATACGATACAAGGCTGTTAGAGAGATAATTGGAA
TTAATTTGACTGTAAACACAAAGATATTAGTACAAAATACGTGACGTAGAAAGTAATAATTTCTTGGGTA
GTTTGCAGTTTTAAAATTATGTTTTAAAATGGACTATCATATGCTTACCGTAACTTGAAAGTATTTCGAT
TTCTTGGCTTTATATATCTTGTGGAAAGGACGAAACACCGCTTCCTGCCACGTTGCGCAGGTTTAAGAGC
TATGCTGGAAACAGCATAGCAAGTTTAAATAAGGCTAGTCCGTTATCAACTTGAAAAAGTGGCACCGAGT
CGGTGCTTTTTTGTTTTAGAGCTAGAAATAGCAAGTTAAAATAAGGCTAGTCCGTTTTTAGCGCGTGCGC
CAATTCTGCAGACAAATGGCTCTAGAGGTACCCGTTACATAACTTACGGTAAATGGCCCGCCTGGCTGAC
CGCCCAACGACCCCCGCCCATTGACGTCAATAGTAACGCCAATAGGGACTTTCCATTGACGTCAATGGGT
GGAGTATTTACGGTAAACTGCCCACTTGGCAGTACATCAAGTGTATCATATGCCAAGTACGCCCCCTATT
GACGTCAATGACGGTAAATGGCCCGCCTGGCATTGTGCCCAGTACATGACCTTATGGGACTTTCCTACTT
GGCAGTACATCTACGTATTAGTCATCGCTATTACCATGGTCGAGGTGAGCCCCACGTTCTGCTTCACTCT
CCCCATCTCCCCCCCCTCCCCACCCCCAATTTTGTATTTATTTATTTTTTAATTATTTTGTGCAGCGATG
GGGGCGGGGGGGGGGGGGGGGCGCGCGCCAGGCGGGGCGGGGCGGGGCGAGGGGCGGGGCGGGGCGAGGC
GGAGAGGTGCGGCGGCAGCCAATCAGAGCGGCGCGCTCCGAAAGTTTCCTTTTATGGCGAGGCGGCGGCG
GCGGCGGCCCTATAAAAAGCGAAGCGCGCGGCGGGCGGGAGTCGCTGCGCGCTGCCTTCGCCCCGTGCCC
CGCTCCGCCGCCGCCTCGCGCCGCCCGCCCCGGCTCTGACTGACCGCGTTACTCCCACAGGTGAGCGGGC
GGGACGGCCCTTCTCCTCCGGGCTGTAATTAGCTGAGCAAGAGGTAAGGGTTTAAGGGATGGTTGGTTGG
TGGGGTATTAATGTTTAATTACCTGGAGCACCTGCCTGAAATCACTTTTTTTCAGGTTGGACCGGTGCCA
CCATGGACTATAAGGACCACGACGGAGACTACAAGGATCATGATATTGATTACAAAGACGATGACGATAA
GATGGCCCCAAAGAAGAAGCGGAAGGTCGGTATCCACGGAGTCCCAGCAGCCGACAAGAAGTACAGCATC
GGCCTGGACATCGGCACCAACTCTGTGGGCTGGGCCGTGATCACCGACGAGTACAAGGTGCCCAGCAAGA
AATTCAAGGTGCTGGGCAACACCGACCGGCACAGCATCAAGAAGAACCTGATCGGAGCCCTGCTGTTCGA
CAGCGGCGAAACAGCCGAGGCCACCCGGCTGAAGAGAACCGCCAGAAGAAGATACACCAGACGGAAGAAC
CGGATCTGCTATCTGCAAGAGATCTTCAGCAACGAGATGGCCAAGGTGGACGACAGCTTCTTCCACAGAC
TGGAAGAGTCCTTCCTGGTGGAAGAGGATAAGAAGCACGAGCGGCACCCCATCTTCGGCAACATCGTGGA
CGAGGTGGCCTACCACGAGAAGTACCCCACCATCTACCACCTGAGAAAGAAACTGGTGGACAGCACCGAC
AAGGCCGACCTGCGGCTGATCTATCTGGCCCTGGCCCACATGATCAAGTTCCGGGGCCACTTCCTGATCG
AGGGCGACCTGAACCCCGACAACAGCGACGTGGACAAGCTGTTCATCCAGCTGGTGCAGACCTACAACCA
GCTGTTCGAGGAAAACCCCATCAACGCCAGCGGCGTGGACGCCAAGGCCATCCTGTCTGCCAGACTGAGC
AAGAGCAGACGGCTGGAAAATCTGATCGCCCAGCTGCCCGGCGAGAAGAAGAATGGCCTGTTCGGAAACC
TGATTGCCCTGAGCCTGGGCCTGACCCCCAACTTCAAGAGCAACTTCGACCTGGCCGAGGATGCCAAACT
GCAGCTGAGCAAGGACACCTACGACGACGACCTGGACAACCTGCTGGCCCAGATCGGCGACCAGTACGCC
GACCTGTTTCTGGCCGCCAAGAACCTGTCCGACGCCATCCTGCTGAGCGACATCCTGAGAGTGAACACCG
AGATCACCAAGGCCCCCCTGAGCGCCTCTATGATCAAGAGATACGACGAGCACCACCAGGACCTGACCCT
GCTGAAAGCTCTCGTGCGGCAGCAGCTGCCTGAGAAGTACAAAGAGATTTTCTTCGACCAGAGCAAGAAC
GGCTACGCCGGCTACATTGACGGCGGAGCCAGCCAGGAAGAGTTCTACAAGTTCATCAAGCCCATCCTGG
AAAAGATGGACGGCACCGAGGAACTGCTCGTGAAGCTGAACAGAGAGGACCTGCTGCGGAAGCAGCGGAC
CTTCGACAACGGCAGCATCCCCCACCAGATCCACCTGGGAGAGCTGCACGCCATTCTGCGGCGGCAGGAA
GATTTTTACCCATTCCTGAAGGACAACCGGGAAAAGATCGAGAAGATCCTGACCTTCCGCATCCCCTACT
ACGTGGGCCCTCTGGCCAGGGGAAACAGCAGATTCGCCTGGATGACCAGAAAGAGCGAGGAAACCATCAC
CCCCTGGAACTTCGAGGAAGTGGTGGACAAGGGCGCTTCCGCCCAGAGCTTCATCGAGCGGATGACCAAC
TTCGATAAGAACCTGCCCAACGAGAAGGTGCTGCCCAAGCACAGCCTGCTGTACGAGTACTTCACCGTGT
ATAACGAGCTGACCAAAGTGAAATACGTGACCGAGGGAATGAGAAAGCCCGCCTTCCTGAGCGGCGAGCA
GAAAAAGGCCATCGTGGACCTGCTGTTCAAGACCAACCGGAAAGTGACCGTGAAGCAGCTGAAAGAGGAC
TACTTCAAGAAAATCGAGTGCTTCGACTCCGTGGAAATCTCCGGCGTGGAAGATCGGTTCAACGCCTCCC
TGGGCACATACCACGATCTGCTGAAAATTATCAAGGACAAGGACTTCCTGGACAATGAGGAAAACGAGGA
CATTCTGGAAGATATCGTGCTGACCCTGACACTGTTTGAGGACAGAGAGATGATCGAGGAACGGCTGAAA
ACCTATGCCCACCTGTTCGACGACAAAGTGATGAAGCAGCTGAAGCGGCGGAGATACACCGGCTGGGGCA
GGCTGAGCCGGAAGCTGATCAACGGCATCCGGGACAAGCAGTCCGGCAAGACAATCCTGGATTTCCTGAA
GTCCGACGGCTTCGCCAACAGAAACTTCATGCAGCTGATCCACGACGACAGCCTGACCTTTAAAGAGGAC
ATCCAGAAAGCCCAGGTGTCCGGCCAGGGCGATAGCCTGCACGAGCACATTGCCAATCTGGCCGGCAGCC
CCGCCATTAAGAAGGGCATCCTGCAGACAGTGAAGGTGGTGGACGAGCTCGTGAAAGTGATGGGCCGGCA
CAAGCCCGAGAACATCGTGATCGAAATGGCCAGAGAGAACCAGACCACCCAGAAGGGACAGAAGAACAGC
CGCGAGAGAATGAAGCGGATCGAAGAGGGCATCAAAGAGCTGGGCAGCCAGATCCTGAAAGAACACCCCG
TGGAAAACACCCAGCTGCAGAACGAGAAGCTGTACCTGTACTACCTGCAGAATGGGCGGGATATGTACGT
GGACCAGGAACTGGACATCAACCGGCTGTCCGACTACGATGTGGACCATATCGTGCCTCAGAGCTTTCTG
AAGGACGACTCCATCGACAACAAGGTGCTGACCAGAAGCGACAAGAACCGGGGCAAGAGCGACAACGTGC
CCTCCGAAGAGGTCGTGAAGAAGATGAAGAACTACTGGCGGCAGCTGCTGAACGCCAAGCTGATTACCCA
GAGAAAGTTCGACAATCTGACCAAGGCCGAGAGAGGCGGCCTGAGCGAACTGGATAAGGCCGGCTTCATC
AAGAGACAGCTGGTGGAAACCCGGCAGATCACAAAGCACGTGGCACAGATCCTGGACTCCCGGATGAACA
CTAAGTACGACGAGAATGACAAGCTGATCCGGGAAGTGAAAGTGATCACCCTGAAGTCCAAGCTGGTGTC
CGATTTCCGGAAGGATTTCCAGTTTTACAAAGTGCGCGAGATCAACAACTACCACCACGCCCACGACGCC
TACCTGAACGCCGTCGTGGGAACCGCCCTGATCAAAAAGTACCCTAAGCTGGAAAGCGAGTTCGTGTACG
GCGACTACAAGGTGTACGACGTGCGGAAGATGATCGCCAAGAGCGAGCAGGAAATCGGCAAGGCTACCGC
CAAGTACTTCTTCTACAGCAACATCATGAACTTTTTCAAGACCGAGATTACCCTGGCCAACGGCGAGATC
CGGAAGCGGCCTCTGATCGAGACAAACGGCGAAACCGGGGAGATCGTGTGGGATAAGGGCCGGGATTTTG
CCACCGTGCGGAAAGTGCTGAGCATGCCCCAAGTGAATATCGTGAAAAAGACCGAGGTGCAGACAGGCGG
CTTCAGCAAAGAGTCTATCCTGCCCAAGAGGAACAGCGATAAGCTGATCGCCAGAAAGAAGGACTGGGAC
CCTAAGAAGTACGGCGGCTTCGACAGCCCCACCGTGGCCTATTCTGTGCTGGTGGTGGCCAAAGTGGAAA
AGGGCAAGTCCAAGAAACTGAAGAGTGTGAAAGAGCTGCTGGGGATCACCATCATGGAAAGAAGCAGCTT
CGAGAAGAATCCCATCGACTTTCTGGAAGCCAAGGGCTACAAAGAAGTGAAAAAGGACCTGATCATCAAG
CTGCCTAAGTACTCCCTGTTCGAGCTGGAAAACGGCCGGAAGAGAATGCTGGCCTCTGCCGGCGAACTGC
AGAAGGGAAACGAACTGGCCCTGCCCTCCAAATATGTGAACTTCCTGTACCTGGCCAGCCACTATGAGAA
GCTGAAGGGCTCCCCCGAGGATAATGAGCAGAAACAGCTGTTTGTGGAACAGCACAAGCACTACCTGGAC
GAGATCATCGAGCAGATCAGCGAGTTCTCCAAGAGAGTGATCCTGGCCGACGCTAATCTGGACAAAGTGC
TGTCCGCCTACAACAAGCACCGGGATAAGCCCATCAGAGAGCAGGCCGAGAATATCATCCACCTGTTTAC
CCTGACCAATCTGGGAGCCCCTGCCGCCTTCAAGTACTTTGACACCACCATCGACCGGAAGAGGTACACC
AGCACCAAAGAGGTGCTGGACGCCACCCTGATCCACCAGAGCATCACCGGCCTGTACGAGACACGGATCG
ACCTGTCTCAGCTGGGAGGCGACAAAAGGCCGGCGGCCACGAAAAAGGCCGGCCAGGCAAAAAAGAAAAA
GTAAGAATTCCTAGAGCTCGCTGATCAGCCTCGACTGTGCCTTCTAGTTGCCAGCCATCTGTTGTTTGCC
CCTCCCCCGTGCCTTCCTTGACCCTGGAAGGTGCCACTCCCACTGTCCTTTCCTAATAAAATGAGGAAAT
TGCATCGCATTGTCTGAGTAGGTGTCATTCTATTCTGGGGGGTGGGGTGGGGCAGGACAGCAAGGGGGAG
GATTGGGAAGAGAATAGCAGGCATGCTGGGGAGCGGCCGCAGGAACCCCTAGTGATGGAGTTGGCCACTC
CCTCTCTGCGCGCTCGCTCGCTCACTGAGGCCGGGCGACCAAAGGTCGCCCGACGCCCGGGCTTTGCCCG
GGCGGCCTCAGTGAGCGAGCGAGCGCGCAGCTGCCTGCAGGGGCGCCTGATGCGGTATTTTCTCCTTACG
CATCTGTGCGGTATTTCACACCGCATA
[95 nt withheld, positions 5978-6072]
T
[46 nt withheld, positions 6074-6119]
C
[141 nt withheld, positions 6121-6261]
CCTTTGACGTTGGAGTCCACGTTCTTT
[37 nt withheld, positions 6289-6325]
ACTCTATCTCGGGCTATTCTTTTGATTTATAAGGGATTTTGCCGATTTCGGTCTATTGGTTAAAAAATGA
GCTGATTTAACAAAAATTTAACGCGAATTTTAACAAAATATTAACGTTTACAATTTTATGGTGCACTCTC
AGTACAATCTGCTCTGATGCCGCATAGTTAAGCCAGCCCCGACACCCGCCAACACCCGCTGACGCGCCCT
GACGGGCTTGTCTGCTCCCGGCATCCGCTTACAGACAAGCTGTGACCGTCTCCGGGAGCTGCATGTGTCA
GAGGTTTTCACCGTCATCACCGAAACGCGCGAGACGAAAGGGCCTCGTGATACGCCTATTTTTATAGGTT
AATGTCATGATAATAATGGTTTCTTAGACGTCAGGTGGCACTTTTCGGGGAAATGTGCGCGGAACCCCTA
TTTGTTTATTTTTCTAAATACATTCAAATATGTATCCGCTCATGAGACAATAACCCTGATAAATGCTTCA
ATAATATTGAAAAAGGAAGAGTATGAGTATTCAACATTTCCGTGTCGCCCTTATTCCCTTTTTTGCGGCA
TTTTGCCTTCCTGTTTTTGCTCACCCAGAAACGCTGGTGAAAGTAAAAGATGCTGAAGATCAGTTGGGTG
CACGAGTGGGTTACATCGAACTGGATCTCAACAGCGGTAAGATCCTTGAGAGTTTTCGCCCCGAAGAACG
TTTTCCAATGATGAGCACTTTTAAAGTTCTGCTATGTGGCGCGGTATTATCCCGTATTGACGCCGGGCAA
GAGCAACTCGGTCGCCGCATACACTATTCTCAGAATGACTTGGTTGAGTACTCACCAGTCACAGAAAAGC
ATCTTACGGATGGCATGACAGTAAGAGAATTATGCAGTGCTGCCATAACCATGAGTGATAACACTGCGGC
CAACTTACTTCTGACAACGATCGGAGGACCGAAGGAGCTAACCGCTTTTTTGCACAACATGGGGGATCAT
GTAACTCGCCTTGATCGTTGGGAACCGGAGCTGAATGAAGCCATACCAAACGACGAGCGTGACACCACGA
TGCCTGTAGCAATGGCAACAACGTTGCGCAAACTATTAACTGGCGAACTACTTACTCTAGCTTCCCGGCA
ACAATTAATAGACTGGATGGAGGCGGATAAAGTTGCAGGACCACTTCTGCGCTCGGCCCTTCCGGCTGGC
TGGTTTATTGCTGATAAATCTGGAGCCGGTGAGCGTGGAAGCCGCGGTATCATTGCAGCACTGGGGCCAG
ATGGTAAGCCCTCCCGTATCGTAGTTATCTACACGACGGGGAGTCAGGCAACTATGGATGAACGAAATAG
ACAGATCGCTGAGATAGGTGCCTCACTGATTAAGCATTGGTAACTGTCAGACCAAGTTTACTCATATATA
CTTTAGATTGATTTAAAACTTCATTTTTAATTTAAAAGGATCTAGGTGAAGATCCTTTTTGATAATCTCA
TGACCAAAATCCCTTAACGTGAGTTTTCGTTCCACTGAGCGTCAGACCCCGTAGAAAAGATCAAAGGATC
TTCTTGAGATCCTTTTTTTCTGCGCGTAATCTGCTGCTTGCAAACAAAAAAACCACCGCTACCAGCGGTG
GTTTGTTTGCCGGATCAAGAGCTACCAACTCTTTTTCCGAAGGTAACTGGCTTCAGCAGAGCGCAGATAC
CAAATACTGTTCTTCTAGTGTAGCCGTAGTTAGGCCACCACTTCAAGAACTCTGTAGCACCGCCTACATA
CCTCGCTCTGCTAATCCTGTTACCAGTGGCTGCTGCCAGTGGCGATAAGTCGTGTCTTACCGGGTTGGAC
TCAAGACGATAGTTACCGGATAAGGCGCAGCGGTCGGGCTGAACGGGGGGTTCGTGCACACAGCCCAGCT
TGGAGCGAACGACCTACACCGAACTGAGATACCTACAGCGTGAGCTATGAGAAAGCGCCACGCTTCCCGA
AGGGAGAAAGGCGGACAGGTATCCGGTAAGCGGCAGGGTCGGAACAGGAGAGCGCACGAGGGAGCTTCCA
GGGGGAAACGCCTGGTATCTTTATAGTCCTGTCGGGTTTCGCCACCTCTGACTTGAGCGTCGATTTTTGT
GATGCTCGTCAGGGGGGCGGAGCCTATGGAAAAACGCCAGCAACGCGGCCTTTTTACGGTTCCTGGCCTT
TTGCTGGCCTTTTGCTCACATGT
Features (pLannotate 1.2.2; 19 found; start..end, strand, type, name):
      1..241     +  promoter       U6 promoter: RNA polymerase III promoter for human U6 snRNA
    249..271     -  misc_feature   HA-L (fragment): left homology arm from intron 1 of the mouse Rosa26 gene (Soriano, 1999)
    289..356     +  misc_RNA       tracrRNA (fragment): trans-activating CRISPR RNA for the Streptococcus pyogenes CRISPR/Cas9 system
    363..406     +  misc_RNA       gRNA scaffold (fragment): guide RNA scaffold for the Streptococcus pyogenes CRISPR/Cas9 system
    453..738     +  enhancer       CMV enhancer: human cytomegalovirus immediate early enhancer; contains an 18-bp deletion relative to the standard CMV enhancer
    740..1017    +  promoter       chicken β-actin promoter: No description available
   1018..1245    +  intron         hybrid intron: hybrid between chicken β-actin (CBA) and minute virus of mice (MMV) introns (Gray et al., 2011)
   1383..2984    +  CDS            Cas9(N): N-terminal portion of Streptococcus pyogenes Cas9 (Zetsche et al., 2015)
   2985..5483    +  CDS            Cas9(C): C-terminal portion of Streptococcus pyogenes Cas9 (Zetsche et al., 2015)
   5484..5531    +  CDS            nucleoplasmin NLS: bipartite nuclear localization signal from nucleoplasmin
   5565..5676    +  polyA_signal   bGH poly(A) signal: bovine growth hormone polyadenylation signal
   5781..5921    +  repeat_region  AAV2 ITR: inverted terminal repeat of adeno-associated virus serotype 2 inverted
   5926..5977    -  misc_feature   bom (fragment): basis of mobility region from pBR322
   5996..6451    +  rep_origin     f1 ori (sequence partly withheld): f1 bacteriophage origin of replication; arrow indicates direction of (+) strand synthesis
   6452..6501    -  misc_feature   bom (fragment): basis of mobility region from pBR322
   6603..6638    -  CDS            rop (fragment): Rop protein, which maintains plasmids at low copy number; rop
   6733..6837    +  promoter       AmpR promoter: bla
   6838..7698    +  CDS            AmpR: β-lactamase; bla; confers resistance to ampicillin, carbenicillin, and related antibiotics
   7869..8457    +  rep_origin     ori: high-copy-number ColE1/pMB1/pBR322/pUC origin of replication
