[The description below was written by a language model from this plasmid's Addgene catalogue record and pLannotate feature annotations shown in this document.]
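Description:
pAID-EF1a linearizing in pX330 is an all-in-one CRISPR/Cas9 expression plasmid of about 8.5 kb, built on the pX330 backbone for transfection into mammalian cells. It is propagated in E. coli as a high-copy plasmid through a ColE1/pUC-type origin and selected with ampicillin via the β-lactamase gene. An f1 phage origin and a single AAV2 inverted terminal repeat remain from the parental backbone and have no stated role here.

The payload consists of two expression units. A human U6 RNA polymerase III promoter drives a single guide RNA made up of a roughly 21 bp spacer, the only insert, fused to a Streptococcus pyogenes guide scaffold. The depositor notes that the scaffold carries some changes relative to standard pX330, which probably explains why the annotation software splits it into tracrRNA and scaffold fragments. The short "Rosa26 homology arm" fragment called at the spacer position is most likely an incidental similarity match to the guide sequence, not a real homology arm. Downstream, a hybrid CBh-type promoter (CMV enhancer, chicken β-actin promoter and hybrid intron) expresses full-length S. pyogenes Cas9. The Cas9 coding sequence is annotated as contiguous N- and C-terminal portions and ends in a nucleoplasmin nuclear localization signal followed by the bovine growth hormone polyadenylation signal.

The guide targets a companion plasmid, pAID-EF1a, not a genomic locus. Per the record, co-expressed Cas9 cuts and linearizes that plasmid. This was done in work on a highly sensitive auxin-inducible degron system based on an engineered auxin–TIR1 pair. The record does not state the exact cut site or what the linearized DNA is subsequently used for.
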