Addgene plasmid #140610: pAID-EF1a linearizing in pX330
Purpose: Crispr/Cas9 plasmid for linearization of pAID-EF1a
Depositing lab: Tatsuo Fukagawa. Depositing organization: The University of Osaka. Publication: A super-sensitive auxin-inducible degron system with an engineered auxin-TIR1 pair. Nishimura K, Yamada R, Hagihara S, Iwasaki R, Uchida N, Kamura T, Takahashi K, Torii KU, Fukagawa T. Nucleic Acids Res. 2020 Oct 9;48(18):e108. doi: 10.1093/nar/gkaa748. PubMed 32941625.
Backbone
  Vector backbone: pX330
  Backbone size w/o insert (bp): 8500
  Total vector size (bp): 8519
  Modifications to backbone: sgRNA scaffold has some changes
  Vector type: CRISPR
Growth in bacteria
  Bacterial resistance: Ampicillin, 100 μg/mL
  Growth temperature: 37°C
  Growth strain: DH5alpha
  Copy number: High Copy
Gene/Insert
  Gene/Insert name: sgRNA for pAID-EF1a plasmid digestion
  Insert size (bp): 21
Terms and licenses: Academic/Nonprofit Terms; Industry Terms: Not Available to Industry
Depositor comments: pX330 plasmid was obtained from Addgene (#42230). Please visit https://www.biorxiv.org/content/10.1101/2020.01.20.912113v1 for bioRxiv preprint.
How to cite: pAID-EF1a linearizing in pX330 was a gift from Tatsuo Fukagawa (Addgene plasmid # 140610 ; http://n2t.net/addgene:140610 ; RRID:Addgene_140610)
